Addgene plasmid #121323: pUC57-Kan_FR13_00108711
Purpose: Level 0 Golden-Gate compatible vector
Depositing lab: Sophien Kamoun. Depositing organization: Sainsbury Laboratory, Norwich. Publication: A Clone Resource of Magnaporthe oryzae Effectors That Share Sequence and Structural Similarities Across Host-Specific Lineages. Petit-Houdenot Y, Langner T, Harant A, Win J, Kamoun S. Mol Plant Microbe Interact. 2020 Aug;33(8):1032-1035. doi: 10.1094/MPMI-03-20-0052-A. Epub 2020 Jun 22. PubMed 32460610.
Backbone
  Vector backbone: pUC57-Kan
  Backbone size w/o insert (bp): 2626
  Vector type: Golden Gate
  Selectable markers: lacZ
Growth in bacteria
  Bacterial resistance: Kanamycin, 50 μg/mL
  Growth temperature: 37°C
  Growth strain: DH5alpha
  Copy number: High Copy
Gene/Insert
  Gene/Insert name: FR13_00108711
  Mutation: Magnaporthe oryzae
  Cloning method: Restriction Enzyme; 5′ cloning site EcoRV (unknown if destroyed); 3′ cloning site EcoRV (unknown if destroyed)
  Sequencing primers: 5′ M13Fw; 3′ M13Rv
Terms and licenses: Academic/Nonprofit Terms; Industry Terms: Not Available to Industry
How to cite: pUC57-Kan_FR13_00108711 was a gift from Sophien Kamoun (Addgene plasmid # 121323 ; http://n2t.net/addgene:121323 ; RRID:Addgene_121323)
