[The description below was written by a language model from this plasmid's Addgene catalogue record and pLannotate feature annotations shown in this document.]
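Description:
pUC57-Kan_FR13_00108711 is a small, high-copy E. coli cloning plasmid that serves as a Level 0 Golden Gate module, that is, a basic-part donor from which a defined fragment can be released by Type IIS restriction and assembled into higher-level expression constructs. It is built on the pUC57-Kan backbone (about 2.6 kb without insert; the full sequence record is 3,097 nt) and replicates from the ColE1/pUC-type origin. Selection is by kanamycin, through an aph(3')-Ia aminoglycoside phosphotransferase gene that the annotation places directly downstream of an AmpR (bla) promoter. Short remnants of bom, rop and lacI are also annotated; these are vestigial backbone fragments rather than functional elements.

The insert, FR13_00108711, is attributed to Magnaporthe oryzae, the blast fungus, and belongs to a clone collection of effector genes from that pathogen. It was placed in the EcoRV site of the pUC57 polylinker. This matches the feature table, in which only a fragment of lacZα is detected and an unannotated gap of roughly 500 bp separates it from the lac operator, lac promoter and CAP binding site. That gap presumably holds the insert, which pLannotate did not recognise. Disruption of lacZα underlies the blue/white screening marker listed for the backbone, and M13 forward and reverse primer sites flank the insert for sequence verification. The record does not state which Type IIS enzyme or overhangs define the module, whether the signal peptide is included, or any tags. No eukaryotic promoter is present, so the plasmid acts as a storage and donor clone for building effector expression constructs rather than as an expression vector itself.
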