Features (pLannotate 1.2.2; 10 found; start..end, strand, type, name):
    137..236     +  misc_feature   bom (fragment): basis of mobility region from pBR322
    242..399     -  CDS            lacZα (fragment): LacZα fragment of β-galactosidase; lacZ fragment
    945..961     -  protein_bind   lac operator: The lac repressor binds to the lac operator to inhibit transcription in E. coli. This inhibition can be relieved by adding lactose or isopropyl-β-D-thiogalactopyranoside (IPTG). lac repressor encoded by lacI
    969..999     -  promoter       lac promoter: promoter for the E. coli lac operon
   1014..1035    -  protein_bind   CAP binding site: CAP binding activates transcription in the presence of cAMP. E. coli catabolite activator protein
   1048..1140    -  CDS            lacI (fragment): lac repressor; lacI; The lac repressor binds to the lac operator to inhibit transcription in E. coli. This inhibition can be relieved by adding lactose or isopropyl-β-D-thiogalactopyranoside (IPTG).
   1323..1911    -  rep_origin     ori: high-copy-number ColE1/pMB1/pBR322/pUC origin of replication
   2082..2897    -  CDS            KanR: aminoglycoside phosphotransferase; aph(3')-Ia; confers resistance to kanamycin in bacteria or G418 (Geneticin®) in eukaryotes
   2898..3002    -  promoter       AmpR promoter: bla
   3097..35      +  CDS            rop (fragment) (across the origin): Rop protein, which maintains plasmids at low copy number; rop
>Addgene plasmid #121323 | pUC57-Kan_FR13_00108711 | depositor full sequence | sequence record 231395 | pUC57-Kan_FR13_00108711 sequence 3097 bps
TCGCGCGTTTCGGTGATGACGGTGAAAACCTCTGACACATGCAGCTCCCGGAGACGGTCACAGCTTGTCT
GTAAGCGGATGCCGGGAGCAGACAAGCCCGTCAGGGCGCGTCAGCGGGTGTTGGCGGGTGTCGGGGCTGG
CTTAACTATGCGGCATCAGAGCAGATTGTACTGAGAGTGCACCATATGCGGTGTGAAATACCGCACAGAT
GCGTAAGGAGAAAATACCGCATCAGGCGCCATTCGCCATTCAGGCTGCGCAACTGTTGGGAAGGGCGATC
GGTGCGGGCCTCTTCGCTATTACGCCAGCTGGCGAAAGGGGGATGTGCTGCAAGGCGATTAAGTTGGGTA
ACGCCAGGGTTTTCCCAGTCACGACGTTGTAAAACGACGGCCAGTGAATTGACGCGTATTGGGATGGAAC
TTGGTCTCTAATGGGTGATGAATCTATTGGTTCTACTTCTCCAAGGAGACCAGGTTCTCCAACTGATCCA
GGTTCTTTGTTGGCTGCTGGTGGTTCTCCAGGTTCTAGATCTGCTCCAGCTACTGATGGTGCTTTGCCAC
CAAGAGATCAAGGTATGATTGGTTTTGGTCCAATTCCATCTGCTAGAAATAGAAAAAAATTTCCACAACC
AAATATTGTTCCAGGTCCAGATGGTACTGCTGCTCATCCAGAAGGTCCAATGTGTATTATTACTTTGGTT
AGACCATTTGGTAGATCTGAATCTTTGCCATTGAGAGCTGGTGTTGAAGGTATTCCAGATGGTTGGTCTT
GGAAATGGAGAAAAGCTCCATATGCTCAAGATAAAAAAAAATCTAGAGTTTTTGGTGGTTTGGGTAGATT
TGGTAGAACTTCTCAAAGAACTGGTTGAGCTTAGAGACCAAGTTCCATCCCAATGGCGCGCCGAGCTTGG
CTCGAGCATGGTCATAGCTGTTTCCTGTGTGAAATTGTTATCCGCTCACAATTCCACACAACATACGAGC
CGGAAGCATAAAGTGTAAAGCCTGGGGTGCCTAATGAGTGAGCTAACTCACATTAATTGCGTTGCGCTCA
CTGCCCGCTTTCCAGTCGGGAAACCTGTCGTGCCAGCTGCATTAATGAATCGGCCAACGCGCGGGGAGAG
GCGGTTTGCGTATTGGGCGCTCTTCCGCTTCCTCGCTCACTGACTCGCTGCGCTCGGTCGTTCGGCTGCG
GCGAGCGGTATCAGCTCACTCAAAGGCGGTAATACGGTTATCCACAGAATCAGGGGATAACGCAGGAAAG
AACATGTGAGCAAAAGGCCAGCAAAAGGCCAGGAACCGTAAAAAGGCCGCGTTGCTGGCGTTTTTCCATA
GGCTCCGCCCCCCTGACGAGCATCACAAAAATCGACGCTCAAGTCAGAGGTGGCGAAACCCGACAGGACT
ATAAAGATACCAGGCGTTTCCCCCTGGAAGCTCCCTCGTGCGCTCTCCTGTTCCGACCCTGCCGCTTACC
GGATACCTGTCCGCCTTTCTCCCTTCGGGAAGCGTGGCGCTTTCTCATAGCTCACGCTGTAGGTATCTCA
GTTCGGTGTAGGTCGTTCGCTCCAAGCTGGGCTGTGTGCACGAACCCCCCGTTCAGCCCGACCGCTGCGC
CTTATCCGGTAACTATCGTCTTGAGTCCAACCCGGTAAGACACGACTTATCGCCACTGGCAGCAGCCACT
GGTAACAGGATTAGCAGAGCGAGGTATGTAGGCGGTGCTACAGAGTTCTTGAAGTGGTGGCCTAACTACG
GCTACACTAGAAGAACAGTATTTGGTATCTGCGCTCTGCTGAAGCCAGTTACCTTCGGAAAAAGAGTTGG
TAGCTCTTGATCCGGCAAACAAACCACCGCTGGTAGCGGTGGTTTTTTTGTTTGCAAGCAGCAGATTACG
CGCAGAAAAAAAGGATCTCAAGAAGATCCTTTGATCTTTTCTACGGGGTCTGACGCTCAGTGGAACGAAA
ACTCACGTTAAGGGATTTTGGTCATGAGATTATCAAAAAGGATCTTCACCTAGATCCTTTTAAATTAAAA
ATGAAGTTTTAAATCAATCTAAAGTATATATGAGTAAACTTGGTCTGACAGTTAGAAAAACTCATCGAGC
ATCAAATGAAACTGCAATTTATTCATATCAGGATTATCAATACCATATTTTTGAAAAAGCCGTTTCTGTA
ATGAAGGAGAAAACTCACCGAGGCAGTTCCATAGGATGGCAAGATCCTGGTATCGGTCTGCGATTCCGAC
TCGTCCAACATCAATACAACCTATTAATTTCCCCTCGTCAAAAATAAGGTTATCAAGTGAGAAATCACCA
TGAGTGACGACTGAATCCGGTGAGAATGGCAAAAGTTTATGCATTTCTTTCCAGACTTGTTCAACAGGCC
AGCCATTACGCTCGTCATCAAAATCACTCGCATCAACCAAACCGTTATTCATTCGTGATTGCGCCTGAGC
GAGACGAAATACGCGATCGCTGTTAAAAGGACAATTACAAACAGGAATCGAATGCAACCGGCGCAGGAAC
ACTGCCAGCGCATCAACAATATTTTCACCTGAATCAGGATATTCTTCTAATACCTGGAATGCTGTTTTCC
CAGGGATCGCAGTGGTGAGTAACCATGCATCATCAGGAGTACGGATAAAATGCTTGATGGTCGGAAGAGG
CATAAATTCCGTCAGCCAGTTTAGTCTGACCATCTCATCTGTAACATCATTGGCAACGCTACCTTTGCCA
TGTTTCAGAAACAACTCTGGCGCATCGGGCTTCCCATACAATCGATAGATTGTCGCACCTGATTGCCCGA
CATTATCGCGAGCCCATTTATACCCATATAAATCAGCATCCATGTTGGAATTTAATCGCGGCCTAGAGCA
AGACGTTTCCCGTTGAATATGGCTCATACTCTTCCTTTTTCAATATTATTGAAGCATTTATCAGGGTTAT
TGTCTCATGAGCGGATACATATTTGAATGTATTTAGAAAAATAAACAAATAGGGGTTCCGCGCACATTTC
CCCGAAAAGTGCCACCTGACGTCTAAGAAACCATTATTATCATGACATTAACCTATAAAAATAGGCGTAT
CACGAGGCCCTTTCGTC
