>Addgene plasmid #121323 | pUC57-Kan_FR13_00108711 | depositor partial sequence | sequence record 230898 | FR13_00108711
TTGGTCTCTAATGGGTGATGAATCTATTGGTTCTACTTCTCCAAGGAGACCAGGTTCTCCAACTGATCCA
GGTTCTTTGTTGGCTGCTGGTGGTTCTCCAGGTTCTAGATCTGCTCCAGCTACTGATGGTGCTTTGCCAC
CAAGAGATCAAGGTATGATTGGTTTTGGTCCAATTCCATCTGCTAGAAATAGAAAAAAATTTCCACAACC
AAATATTGTTCCAGGTCCAGATGGTACTGCTGCTCATCCAGAAGGTCCAATGTGTATTATTACTTTGGTT
AGACCATTTGGTAGATCTGAATCTTTGCCATTGAGAGCTGGTGTTGAAGGTATTCCAGATGGTTGGTCTT
GGAAATGGAGAAAAGCTCCATATGCTCAAGATAAAAAAAAATCTAGAGTTTTTGGTGGTTTGGGTAGATT
TGGTAGAACTTCTCAAAGAACTGGTTGAGCTTAGAGACCAA
