>Addgene plasmid #121323 | pUC57-Kan_FR13_00108711 | depositor partial sequence | sequence record 230899 | empty_vector
TCGCGCGTTTCGGTGATGACGGTGAAAACCTCTGACACATGCAGCTCCCGGAGACGGTCACAGCTTGTCT
GTAAGCGGATGCCGGGAGCAGACAAGCCCGTCAGGGCGCGTCAGCGGGTGTTGGCGGGTGTCGGGGCTGG
CTTAACTATGCGGCATCAGAGCAGATTGTACTGAGAGTGCACCATATGCGGTGTGAAATACCGCACAGAT
GCGTAAGGAGAAAATACCGCATCAGGCGCCATTCGCCATTCAGGCTGCGCAACTGTTGGGAAGGGCGATC
GGTGCGGGCCTCTTCGCTATTACGCCAGCTGGCGAAAGGGGGATGTGCTGCAAGGCGATTAAGTTGGGTA
ACGCCAGGGTTTTCCCAGTCACGACGTTGTAAAACGACGGCCAGTGAATTGACGCGTATTGGGATATCCC
AATGGCGCGCCGAGCTTGGCTCGAGCATGGTCATAGCTGTTTCCTGTGTGAAATTGTTATCCGCTCACAA
TTCCACACAACATACGAGCCGGAAGCATAAAGTGTAAAGCCTGGGGTGCCTAATGAGTGAGCTAACTCAC
ATTAATTGCGTTGCGCTCACTGCCCGCTTTCCAGTCGGGAAACCTGTCGTGCCAGCTGCATTAATGAATC
GGCCAACGCGCGGGGAGAGGCGGTTTGCGTATTGGGCGCTCTTCCGCTTCCTCGCTCACTGACTCGCTGC
GCTCGGTCGTTCGGCTGCGGCGAGCGGTATCAGCTCACTCAAAGGCGGTAATACGGTTATCCACAGAATC
AGGGGATAACGCAGGAAAGAACATGTGAGCAAAAGGCCAGCAAAAGGCCAGGAACCGTAAAAAGGCCGCG
TTGCTGGCGTTTTTCCATAGGCTCCGCCCCCCTGACGAGCATCACAAAAATCGACGCTCAAGTCAGAGGT
GGCGAAACCCGACAGGACTATAAAGATACCAGGCGTTTCCCCCTGGAAGCTCCCTCGTGCGCTCTCCTGT
TCCGACCCTGCCGCTTACCGGATACCTGTCCGCCTTTCTCCCTTCGGGAAGCGTGGCGCTTTCTCATAGC
TCACGCTGTAGGTATCTCAGTTCGGTGTAGGTCGTTCGCTCCAAGCTGGGCTGTGTGCACGAACCCCCCG
TTCAGCCCGACCGCTGCGCCTTATCCGGTAACTATCGTCTTGAGTCCAACCCGGTAAGACACGACTTATC
GCCACTGGCAGCAGCCACTGGTAACAGGATTAGCAGAGCGAGGTATGTAGGCGGTGCTACAGAGTTCTTG
AAGTGGTGGCCTAACTACGGCTACACTAGAAGAACAGTATTTGGTATCTGCGCTCTGCTGAAGCCAGTTA
CCTTCGGAAAAAGAGTTGGTAGCTCTTGATCCGGCAAACAAACCACCGCTGGTAGCGGTGGTTTTTTTGT
TTGCAAGCAGCAGATTACGCGCAGAAAAAAAGGATCTCAAGAAGATCCTTTGATCTTTTCTACGGGGTCT
GACGCTCAGTGGAACGAAAACTCACGTTAAGGGATTTTGGTCATGAGATTATCAAAAAGGATCTTCACCT
AGATCCTTTTAAATTAAAAATGAAGTTTTAAATCAATCTAAAGTATATATGAGTAAACTTGGTCTGACAG
TTAGAAAAACTCATCGAGCATCAAATGAAACTGCAATTTATTCATATCAGGATTATCAATACCATATTTT
TGAAAAAGCCGTTTCTGTAATGAAGGAGAAAACTCACCGAGGCAGTTCCATAGGATGGCAAGATCCTGGT
ATCGGTCTGCGATTCCGACTCGTCCAACATCAATACAACCTATTAATTTCCCCTCGTCAAAAATAAGGTT
ATCAAGTGAGAAATCACCATGAGTGACGACTGAATCCGGTGAGAATGGCAAAAGTTTATGCATTTCTTTC
CAGACTTGTTCAACAGGCCAGCCATTACGCTCGTCATCAAAATCACTCGCATCAACCAAACCGTTATTCA
TTCGTGATTGCGCCTGAGCGAGACGAAATACGCGATCGCTGTTAAAAGGACAATTACAAACAGGAATCGA
ATGCAACCGGCGCAGGAACACTGCCAGCGCATCAACAATATTTTCACCTGAATCAGGATATTCTTCTAAT
ACCTGGAATGCTGTTTTCCCAGGGATCGCAGTGGTGAGTAACCATGCATCATCAGGAGTACGGATAAAAT
GCTTGATGGTCGGAAGAGGCATAAATTCCGTCAGCCAGTTTAGTCTGACCATCTCATCTGTAACATCATT
GGCAACGCTACCTTTGCCATGTTTCAGAAACAACTCTGGCGCATCGGGCTTCCCATACAATCGATAGATT
GTCGCACCTGATTGCCCGACATTATCGCGAGCCCATTTATACCCATATAAATCAGCATCCATGTTGGAAT
TTAATCGCGGCCTAGAGCAAGACGTTTCCCGTTGAATATGGCTCATACTCTTCCTTTTTCAATATTATTG
AAGCATTTATCAGGGTTATTGTCTCATGAGCGGATACATATTTGAATGTATTTAGAAAAATAAACAAATA
GGGGTTCCGCGCACATTTCCCCGAAAAGTGCCACCTGACGTCTAAGAAACCATTATTATCATGACATTAA
CCTATAAAAATAGGCGTATCACGAGGCCCTTTCGTC
