>Addgene plasmid #121323 | pUC57-Kan_FR13_00108711 | addgene partial sequence | sequence record 238136 | M13-F20 5'-TGTAAAACGACGGCCAGT-3'
TTGGTCTCTAATGGGTGATGAATCTATTGGTTCTACTTCTCCAAGGAGACCAGGTTCTCCAACTGATCCA
GGTTCTTTGTTGGCTGCTGGTGGTTCTCCAGGTTCTAGATCTGCTCCAGCTACTGATGGTGCTTTGCCAC
CAAGAGATCAAGGTATGATTGGTTTTGGTCCAATTCCATCTGCTAGAAATAGAAAAAAATTTCCACAACC
AAATATTGTTCCAGGTCCAGATGGTACTGCTGCTCATCCAGAAGGTCCAATGTGTATTATTACTTTGGTT
AGACCATTTGGTAGATCTGAATCTTTGCCATTGAGAGCTGGTGTTGAAGGTATTCCAGATGGTTGGTCTT
GGAAATGGAGAAAAGCTCCATATGCTCAAGATAAAAAAAAATCTAGAGTTTTTGGTGGTTTGGGTAGATT
TGGTAGAACTTCTCAAAGAACTGGTTGAGCTTAGAGACCAAGTTCCATCCCAATGGCGCGCCGAGCTTGG
CTCGAGCATGGTCATAGCTGTTTCCTGTGTGAAATTGTTATCCGCTCACAATTCCACACAACATACGAGC
CGGAAGCATAAAGTGTAAAGCCTGGGGTGCCTAATGAGTGAGCTAACTCACATTAATTGCGTTGCGCTCA
CTGCCCGCTTTCCAGTCGGGAAACCTGTCGTGCCAGCTGCATTAATGAATCGGCCAACGCGCGGGGAGAG
GCGGTTTGCGTATTGGGCGCTCTTCCGCTTCCTCGCTCACTGACTCGCTGCGCTCGGTCGTTCGGCTGCG
GCGAGCGGTATCAGCTCACTCAAAGGCGGTAATACGGTTATCCACAGAATCAGGGGATAACGC
